Addgene plasmid #78147: MIGR1-PREP1
Purpose: retroviral expression of PREP1 and GFP
Depositing lab: Francesco Blasi. Depositing organization: IFOM Fondazione, Italy.
Backbone
  Vector backbone: MIGR1
  Backbone manufacturer: Warren Pear, Addgene plasmid 27490
  Vector type: Mammalian Expression, Retroviral
Growth in bacteria
  Bacterial resistance: Ampicillin, 100 μg/mL
  Growth temperature: 37°C
  Growth strain: NEB Stable
  Copy number: High Copy
Gene/Insert
  Gene/Insert name: PREP1 (alt name: PBX-regulating protein 1)
  Species: H. sapiens (human)
  Entrez Gene: PKNOX1 (a.k.a. PREP1, pkonx1c)
  Tag / fusion protein: IRES-GFP (C terminal on backbone)
  Cloning method: Restriction Enzyme; 5′ cloning site XhoI (not destroyed); 3′ cloning site XhoI (not destroyed)
  Sequencing primers: 5′ pLXSN 5'
Terms and licenses: Academic/Nonprofit Terms; Industry Terms: Not Available to Industry
How to cite: MIGR1-PREP1 was a gift from Francesco Blasi (Addgene plasmid # 78147 ; http://n2t.net/addgene:78147 ; RRID:Addgene_78147)
