[The description below was written by a language model from this plasmid's Addgene catalogue record.]
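Description:
MIGR1-PREP1 is a retroviral mammalian expression plasmid built on the MIGR1 backbone, designed to deliver human PREP1 (PBX-regulating protein 1, encoded by the PKNOX1 gene) together with a GFP reporter. It is propagated in bacteria as a high-copy plasmid under ampicillin selection. The record does not name the origin of replication, and no feature table is provided, so the exact layout of the viral elements cannot be confirmed from the supplied information.

The PREP1 coding sequence was inserted by restriction cloning into a single XhoI site, which is retained on both sides of the insert. Because the same enzyme was used at both ends, the cloning was non-directional and the insert orientation would have had to be verified. Downstream of the insert, the backbone supplies an IRES-GFP cassette. Although the catalogue lists this in the tag field, an internal ribosome entry site does not create a fusion protein. Instead it allows GFP to be translated separately from the same bicistronic transcript as PREP1, so green fluorescence marks the cells expressing the transgene. The promoter is not stated in the record; in retroviral vectors of this type, transcription is generally driven by the viral long terminal repeat, which also provides the sequences needed for packaging and integration once the plasmid is introduced into a packaging cell line.

The stated purpose is retroviral co-expression of PREP1 and GFP. This makes the construct suitable for stable transduction of dividing mammalian cells, with transduced cells identified or sorted by fluorescence, for example in gain-of-function studies of this homeodomain transcription factor.
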