>Addgene plasmid #78147 | MIGR1-PREP1 | addgene partial sequence | sequence record 147390 | pLXSN5 5'-CCCTTGAACCTCCTCGTTCGACC-3'
CTCCTTCTCTAGGCGCCGGAATTAGATCTCTCGAGATGGACTACAAGGACGACGATGACAAGATGATGGC
TACACAGACATTAAGTATAGACAGCTATCAAGATGGGCAACAGATGCAAGTAGTAACAGAGTTAAAGACA
GAACAAGATCCAAACTGCTCTGAACCCGATGCAGAAGGAGTGAGCCCTCCCCCTGTGGAGTCTCAGACCC
CGATGGATGTGGACAAGCAGGCCATTTATAGGCATCCACTATTTCCATTATTAGCTTTGTTGTTTGAAAA
ATGTGAACAATCTACACAGGGCTCTGAAGGCACAACTTCTGCCAGTTTTGATGTAGACATCGAAAATTTT
GTAAGAAAGCAAGAGAAGGAAGGGAAACCTTTCTTTTGTGAAGATCCAGAAACCGATAATTTAATGGTAA
AAGCAATCCAGGTTTTGCGCATTCATCTTCTTGAGCTGGAAAAGGTTAACGAACTCTGCAAAGATTTCTG
CAGTCGATACATTGCTTGTCTGAAAACAAAAATGAACAGTGAAACTCTGTTGAGTGGAGAGCCTGGAAGC
CCGTACTCACCAGTGCAGTCCCAGCAGATTCAAAGTGCCATCACAGGCACCATCAGCCCTCAGGGAATTG
TGGTGCCGGCGTCCGCGCTGCAGCAGGGAAACGTAGCCATGGCGACGGTGGCAGGTGGCACAGTGTATCA
GCCTGTCACGGTCGTCACTCCCCAAGGCCAAGTGGTCACACAGACATTGTCGCCTGG
