>Addgene plasmid #78147 | MIGR1-PREP1 | addgene partial sequence | sequence record 147786 | pCDH-rev 5'-GCATTCCTTTGGCGAGAG-3'
AAAGACGGCAATATGGTGGAAAATAACATATAGACAAACGCACACCGGCCTTATTCCAAGCGGCTTCGGC
CAGTAACGTTAGGGGGGGGGGGCGGAATTCGTTAACCTCGAGCTACTGCAGGGAGTCACTGTTCTCCAAG
ACCAGCCCGCTGATGTGGGCAGGGGCCAGGGCACCCGCATCCTCCTCTGTGCTGTCCACAGACTCGTCCT
CGCTCTGCCCTGCCATCATGACCTGCTGCACCGCCAGGGTGGCCCCGTCCGAGGACAGAGACTGAAGGCT
GTCCACGTTCATGTTCACGGGCGTGGTGATGGTGACAACAGCTCCTTCCGACATGGTGAGCTCGCTCGGC
GGTGGCTGTGCGACTCCTGATGCAATAGAATCAGGCCAAAACCTCTGAACTGGCCGGTTCTGAGCAGTTT
TTTTCTTTGTTTTGGGGGTCTCTGAACAACTTGAATCCAACATTGGCTGAAGAATTCGTCTTCTGGCATT
GATGAACCAGTTGTTGACTTGGAGTAGTGTCAAATTTGTCTGAGCAGCAATCTGTTTTTTCTCATCCTCT
GTTGGGTAGGGATGCCCGATGTGCTGGAAGAGCCAGGACCGCATCACGTTCGTGGCATGCTTTGGCAGGA
CGCCCCTCTTGTTCTTAGATGAACCATCATCTTGATGCAAGATGCTGAGATCTTGGTTTAACTGTAACTG
AAGCTGGGAGTTCTGGATCCTAATTGTCCCAGGCGACAATGTCTGTGTGACCACTTGG
